Addgene plasmid #22273: pQCXIH CMV/TO SV40 Large T K1 mutant (w417-1)
Depositing lab: Eric Campeau. Depositing organization: University of Massachusetts, Worcester.
Backbone
  Vector backbone: pQCXIH
  Backbone manufacturer: Clontech
  Backbone size w/o insert (bp): 7911
  Vector type: Mammalian Expression, Retroviral
  Selectable markers: Hygromycin
Growth in bacteria
  Bacterial resistance: Ampicillin, 100 μg/mL
  Growth temperature: 37°C
  Growth strain: DH5alpha
  Growth instructions: TOP10F', 37oC
  Copy number: High Copy
Gene/Insert
  Gene/Insert name: SV40 Large T antigen K1 mutant (alt name: Large T K1)
  Insert size (bp): 2126
  Mutation: E107K (K1 mutation)
  Entrez Gene: SV40gp6 (a.k.a. SV40gp6)
  Cloning method: Restriction Enzyme; 5′ cloning site Bam HI (not destroyed); 3′ cloning site Xba I (not destroyed)
  Sequencing primers: 5′ CMVforw; 3′ n/a
Resource information
  A portion of this plasmid was derived from a plasmid made by: Large T K1 mutant was obtained from Dr. Francis Rodier.
Terms and licenses: Academic/Nonprofit Terms; Industry Terms: Not Available to Industry
Depositor comments: The Large T antigen K1 mutant can no longer bind and inactivate the Rb, p130 and p107 proteins (DeCaprio et al. 1988, Stubdal et al. 1997). It also fails to activate Akt (Yu and Alwine 2008).
How to cite: pQCXIH CMV/TO SV40 Large T K1 mutant (w417-1) was a gift from Eric Campeau (Addgene plasmid # 22273 ; http://n2t.net/addgene:22273 ; RRID:Addgene_22273)
