[The description below was written by a language model from this plasmid's Addgene catalogue record and pLannotate feature annotations shown in this document.]
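Description:
pQCXIH CMV/TO SV40 Large T K1 mutant (w417-1) is a self-inactivating Moloney-type gammaretroviral expression vector built on the Clontech pQCXIH backbone. It is propagated in E. coli as a high-copy plasmid through a ColE1/pUC-type origin with ampicillin resistance. The viral genome is transcribed in packaging cells from a hybrid CMV enhancer/promoter fused to a truncated 5' LTR, followed by the Ψ packaging signal and a truncated gag region that lacks its start codon. The 3' LTR carries a U3 deletion, so after integration the LTRs are transcriptionally silent and expression depends on the internal promoter.

That internal promoter is a CMV enhancer/promoter followed by two short tet operator sequences (the "CMV/TO" arrangement). Such a promoter is normally constitutive, but it can be repressed in cells expressing the Tet repressor and relieved by tetracycline or doxycycline. It drives the SV40 large T antigen coding sequence (about 2.1 kb) carrying the E107K "K1" substitution. The insert is flanked by attB1 and attB2 Gateway recombination scars, although the record lists BamHI/XbaI restriction cloning. A V5 tag sequence is annotated downstream of attB2, but the record does not state whether it is fused in frame to the insert. An EMCV IRES then links a hygromycin resistance gene to the same transcript, so hygromycin selection enriches for transduced cells that express the cassette.

According to the depositor, the K1 mutant can no longer bind and inactivate Rb, p130 and p107, and it also fails to activate Akt. This makes the construct useful as a pocket-protein-binding-defective comparison to wild-type large T, for example in work on transformation, immortalization or cell-cycle control, though the record names no specific application.
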