Features (pLannotate 1.2.2; 26 found; start..end, strand, type, name):
    309..512     +  promoter       CMV promoter: human cytomegalovirus (CMV) immediate early promoter
    513..688     +  LTR            5' LTR (truncated): truncated long terminal repeat from Moloney murine sarcoma virus
    810..1084    +  misc_feature   MESV Ψ (fragment): packaging signal of murine embryonic stem cell virus
   1151..1567    +  CDS            gag (truncated): truncated Moloney murine leukemia virus (MMLV) gag gene lacking the start codon
   1609..1912    +  enhancer       CMV enhancer: human cytomegalovirus immediate early enhancer
   1913..2116    +  promoter       CMV promoter: human cytomegalovirus (CMV) immediate early promoter
   2118..2137    +  promoter       PLtetO-1 promoter (fragment): modified phage lambda PL promoter with tet operator sites (Lutz and Bujard, 1997)
   2139..2158    +  promoter       PLtetO-1 promoter (fragment): modified phage lambda PL promoter with tet operator sites (Lutz and Bujard, 1997)
   2198..2222    +  protein_bind   attB1: mutant version of attB; recombination site for the Gateway® BP reaction BP Clonase™
   2259..4385    +  CDS            large T antigen: large T antigen from SV40 (simian virus 40)
   4400..4424    -  protein_bind   attB2: mutant version of attB; recombination site for the Gateway® BP reaction BP Clonase™
   4477..4518    +  CDS            V5 tag: epitope tag from simian virus 5
   4566..5152    +  misc_feature   IRES2: internal ribosome entry site (IRES) of the encephalomyocarditis virus (EMCV)
   5177..6197    +  CDS            HygR (fragment): aminoglycoside phosphotransferase from E. coli; aph(4)-Ia; confers resistance to hygromycin
   6215..6487    +  CDS            yokD (fragment): YOKD_BACSU - Experimental evidence at protein level: Swiss-Prot protein existence level 1. May contribute to antibiotic resistance. From Bacillus subtilis (strain 168).
   6497..6568    +  CDS            Mos (fragment): MOS_MOUSE - Experimental evidence at transcript level: Swiss-Prot protein existence level 2. From Mus musculus (Mouse).
   6601..6701    +  CDS            env (fragment): murine leukemia virus gPr80 envelope polyprotein precursor; env; proteolytically cleaved into gp70SU and p15TM subunits
   6743..7168    +  LTR            3' LTR (ΔU3): self-inactivating 3' long terminal repeat (LTR) from Moloney murine leukemia virus
   7237..7277    +  CDS            rop (fragment): Rop protein, which maintains plasmids at low copy number; rop
   7379..7417    +  misc_feature   bom (fragment): basis of mobility region from pBR322
   7434..7763    +  promoter       SV40 promoter: SV40 enhancer and early promoter
   7769..7870    +  misc_feature   bom (fragment): basis of mobility region from pBR322
   8056..8644    -  rep_origin     ori: high-copy-number ColE1/pMB1/pBR322/pUC origin of replication
   8815..9675    -  CDS            AmpR: β-lactamase; bla; confers resistance to ampicillin, carbenicillin, and related antibiotics
   9676..9780    -  promoter       AmpR promoter: bla
   9966..308     +  enhancer       CMV enhancer (across the origin): human cytomegalovirus immediate early enhancer
>Addgene plasmid #22273 | pQCXIH CMV/TO SV40 Large T K1 mutant (w417-1) | depositor full sequence | sequence record 10211 | Author sequence
TCCGCGTTACATAACTTACGGTAAATGGCCCGCCTGGCTGACCGCCCAACGACCCCCGCCCATTGACGTC
AATAATGACGTATGTTCCCATAGTAACGCCAATAGGGACTTTCCATTGACGTCAATGGGTGGAGTATTTA
CGGTAAACTGCCCACTTGGCAGTACATCAAGTGTATCATATGCCAAGTACGCCCCCTATTGACGTCAATG
ACGGTAAATGGCCCGCCTGGCATTATGCCCAGTACATGACCTTATGGGACTTTCCTACTTGGCAGTACAT
CTACGTATTAGTCATCGCTATTACCATGGTGATGCGGTTTTGGCAGTACATCAATGGGCGTGGATAGCGG
TTTGACTCACGGGGATTTCCAAGTCTCCACCCCATTGACGTCAATGGGAGTTTGTTTTGGCACCAAAATC
AACGGGACTTTCCAAAATGTCGTAACAACTCCGCCCCATTGACGCAAATGGGCGGTAGGCGTGTACGGTG
GGAGGTCTATATAAGCAGAGCTCAATAAAAGAGCCCACAACCCCTCACTCGGCGCGCCAGTCTTCCGATA
GACTGCGTCGCCCGGGTACCCGTATTCCCAATAAAGCCTCTTGCTGTTTGCATCCGAATCGTGGTCTCGC
TGTTCCTTGGGAGGGTCTCCTCTGAGTGATTGACTACCCACGACGGGGGTCTTTCATTTGGGGGCTCGTC
CGGGATTTGGAGACCCCTGCCCAGGGACCACCGACCCACCACCGGGAGGTAAGCTGGCCAGCAACTTATC
TGTGTCTGTCCGATTGTCTAGTGTCTATGTTTGATGTTATGCGCCTGCGTCTGTACTAGTTAGCTAACTA
GCTCTGTATCTGGCGGACCCGTGGTGGAACTGACGAGTTCTGAACACCCGGCCGCAACCCTGGGAGACGT
CCCAGGGACTTTGGGGGCCGTTTTTGTGGCCCGACCTGAGGAAGGGAGTCGATGTGGAATCCGACCCCGT
CAGGATATGTGGTTCTGGTAGGAGACGAGAACCTAAAACAGTTCCCGCCTCCGTCTGAATTTTTGCTTTC
GGTTTGGAACCGAAGCCGCGCGTCTTGTCTGCTGCAGCGCTGCAGCATCGTTCTGTGTTGTCTCTGTCTG
ACTGTGTTTCTGTATTTGTCTGAAAATTAGGGCCAGACTGTTACCACTCCCTTAAGTTTGACCTTAGGTC
ACTGGAAAGATGTCGAGCGGATCGCTCACAACCAGTCGGTAGATGTCAAGAAGAGACGTTGGGTTACCTT
CTGCTCTGCAGAATGGCCAACCTTTAACGTCGGATGGCCGCGAGACGGCACCTTTAACCGAGACCTCATC
ACCCAGGTTAAGATCAAGGTCTTTTCACCTGGCCCGCATGGACACCCAGACCAGGTCCCCTACATCGTGA
CCTGGGAAGCCTTGGCTTTTGACCCCCCTCCCTGGGTCAAGCCCTTTGTACACCCTAAGCCTCCGCCTCC
TCTTCCTCCATCCGCCCCGTCTCTCCCCCTTGAACCTCCTCGTTCGACCCCGCCTCGATCCTCCCTTTAT
CCAGCCCTCACTCCTTCTCTAGGCGCCGGAATTGAAGATCTGGGGGATCGATAAGCTTGGGAGTTCCGCG
TTACATAACTTACGGTAAATGGCCCGCCTGGCTGACCGCCCAACGACCCCCGCCCATTGACGTCAATAAT
GACGTATGTTCCCATAGTAACGCCAATAGGGACTTTCCATTGACGTCAATGGGTGGAGTATTTACGGTAA
ACTGCCCACTTGGCAGTACATCAAGTGTATCATATGCCAAGTACGCCCCCTATTGACGTCAATGACGGTA
AATGGCCCGCCTGGCATTATGCCCAGTACATGACCTTATGGGACTTTCCTACTTGGCAGTACATCTACGT
ATTAGTCATCGCTATTACCATGGTGATGCGGTTTTGGCAGTACATCAATGGGCGTGGATAGCGGTTTGAC
TCACGGGGATTTCCAAGTCTCCACCCCATTGACGTCAATGGGAGTTTGTTTTGGCACCAAAATCAACGGG
ACTTTCCAAAATGTCGTAACAACTCCGCCCCATTGACGCAAATGGGCGGTAGGCGTGTACGGTGGGAGGT
CTATATAAGCAGAGCTCTCCCTATCAGTGATAGAGATCTCCCTATCAGTGATAGAGATCGTCGACTAGTC
CAGTGTGGTGGAATTCTGCAGATATCAACAAGTTTGTACAAAAAAGCAGGCTTTAAAGGAACCAATTCAG
TCGACTGGATCCACCGGTATGGATAAAGTTTTAAACAGAGAGGAATCTTTGCAGCTAATGGACCTTCTAG
GTCTTGAAAGGAGTGCCTGGGGGAATATTCCTCTGATGAGAAAGGCATATTTAAAAAAATGCAAGGAGTT
TCATCCTGATAAAGGAGGAGATGAAGAAAAAATGAAGAAAATGAATACTCTGTACAAGAAAATGGAAGAT
GGAGTAAAATATGCTCATCAACCTGACTTTGGAGGCTTCTGGGATGCAACTGAGATTCCAACCTATGGAA
CTGATGAATGGGAGCAGTGGTGGAATGCCTTTAATGAGGAAAACCTGTTTTGCTCAAAAGAAATGCCATC
TAGTGATGATGAGGCTACTGCTGACTCTCAACATTCTACTCCTCCAAAAAAGAAGAGAAAGGTAGAAGAC
CCCAAGGACTTTCCTTCAGAATTGCTAAGTTTTTTGAGTCATGCTGTGTTTAGTAATAGAACTCTTGCTT
GCTTTGCTATTTACACCACAAAGGAAAAAGCTGCACTGCTATACAAGAAAATTATGGAAAAATATTCTGT
AACCTTTATAAGTAGGCATAACAGTTATAATCATAACATACTGTTTTTTCTTACTCCACACAGGCATAGA
GTGTCTGCTATTAATAACTATGCTCAAAAATTGTGTACCTTTAGCTTTTTAATTTGTAAAGGGGTTAATA
AGGAATATTTGATGTATAGTGCCTTGACTAGAGATCCATTTTCTGTTATTGAGGAAAGTTTGCCAGGTGG
GTTAAAGGAGCATGATTTTAATCCAGAAGAAGCAGAGGAAACTAAACAAGTGTCCTGGAAGCTTGTAACA
GAGTATGCAATGGAAACAAAATGTGATGATGTGTTGTTATTGCTTGGGATGTACTTGGAATTTCAGTACA
GTTTTGAAATGTGTTTAAAATGTATTAAAAAAGAACAGCCCAGCCACTATAAGTACCATGAAAAGCATTA
TGCAAATGCTGCTATATTTGCTGACAGCAAAAACCAAAAAACCATATGCCAACAGGCTGTTGATACTGTT
TTAGCTAAAAAGCGGGTTGATAGCCTACAATTAACTAGAGAACAAATGTTAACAAACAGATTTAATGATC
TTTTGGATAGGATGGATATAATGTTTGGTTCTACAGGCTCTGCTGACATAGAAGAATGGATGGCTGGAGT
TGCTTGGCTACACTGTTTGTTGCCCAAAATGGATTCAGTGGTGTATGACTTTTTAAAATGCATGGTGTAC
AACATTCCTAAAAAAAGATACTGGCTGTTTAAAGGACCAATTGATAGTGGTAAAACTACATTAGCAGCTG
CTTTGCTTGAATTATGTGGGGGGAAAGCTTTAAATGTTAATTTGCCCTTGGACAGGCTGAACTTTGAGCT
AGGAGTAGCTATTGACCAGTTTTTAGTAGTTTTTGAGGATGTAAAGGGCACTGGAGGGGAGTCCAGAGAT
TTGCCTTCAGGTCAGGGAATTAATAACCTGGACAATTTAAGGGATTATTTGGATGGCAGTGTTAAGGTAA
ACTTAGAAAAGAAACACCTAAATAAAAGAACTCAAATATTTCCCCCTGGAATAGTCACCATGAATGAGTA
CAGTGTGCCTAAAACACTGCAGGCCAGATTTGTAAAACAAATAGATTTTAGGCCCAAAGATTATTTAAAG
CATTGCCTGGAACGCAGTGAGTTTTTGTTAGAAAAGAGAATAATTCAAAGTGGCATTGCTTTGCTTCTTA
TGTTAATTTGGTACAGACCTGTGGCTGAGTTTGCTCAAAGTATTCAGAGCAGAATTGTGGAGTGGAAAGA
GAGATTGGACAAAGAGTTTAGTTTGTCAGTGTATCAAAAAATGAAGTTTAATGTGGCTATGGGAATTGGA
GTTTTAGATTGGCTAAGAAACAGTGATGATGATGATGAAGACAGCCAGGAAAATGCTGATAAAAATGAAG
ATGGTGGGGAGAAGAACATGGAAGACTCAGGGCATGAAACAGGCATTGATTCACAGTCCCAAGGCTCATT
TCAGGCCCCTCAGTCCTCACAGTCTGTTCATGATCATAATCAGCCATACCACATTTGTAGAGGTTTTACT
TGCTTTAAAAAACCTCCCACACCTCCCCCTGAACCTGAAACATAAGTCGAGATATCTAGACCCAGCTTTC
TTGTACAAAGTGGTTGATATCCAGCACAGTGGCGGCCGCTCGAGTCTAGAGGGCCCGCGGTTCGAAGGTA
AGCCTATCCCTAACCCTCTCCTCGGTCTCGATTCTACGCGTACCGGTAGGCCTCGTACGCTTAATTAACC
GGATCCGGAATTCCGCCCCTCTCCCTCCCCCCCCCCTAACGTTACTGGCCGAAGCCGCTTGGAATAAGGC
CGGTGTGCGTTTGTCTATATGTTATTTTCCACCATATTGCCGTCTTTTGGCAATGTGAGGGCCCGGAAAC
CTGGCCCTGTCTTCTTGACGAGCATTCCTAGGGGTCTTTCCCCTCTCGCCAAAGGAATGCAAGGTCTGTT
GAATGTCGTGAAGGAAGCAGTTCCTCTGGAAGCTTCTTGAAGACAAACAACGTCTGTAGCGACCCTTTGC
AGGCAGCGGAACCCCCCACCTGGCGACAGGTGCCTCTGCGGCCAAAAGCCACGTGTATAAGATACACCTG
CAAAGGCGGCACAACCCCAGTGCCACGTTGTGAGTTGGATAGTTGTGGAAAGAGTCAAATGGCTCTCCTC
AAGCGTAGTCAACAAGGGGCTGAAGGATGCCCAGAAGGTACCCCATTGTATGGGAATCTGATCTGGGGCC
TCGGTGCACATGCTTTACATGTGTTTAGTCGAGGTTAAAAAACGTCTAGGCCCCCCGAACCACGGGGACG
TGGTTTTCCTTTGAAAAACACGATGATAAGCTTGCCACAACCCGTACCAAAGATGGATAGATCCGGAAAG
CCTGAACTCACCGCGACGTCTGTCGAGAAGTTTCTGATCGAAAAGTTCGACAGCGTCTCCGACCTGATGC
AGCTCTCGGAGGGCGAAGAATCTCGTGCTTTCAGCTTCGATGTAGGAGGGCGTGGATATGTCCTGCGGGT
AAATAGCTGCGCCGATGGTTTCTACAAAGATCGTTATGTTTATCGGCACTTTGCATCGGCCGCGCTCCCG
ATTCCGGAAGTGCTTGACATTGGGGAATTCAGCGAGAGCCTGACCTATTGCATCTCCCGCCGTGCACAGG
GTGTCACGTTGCAAGACCTGCCTGAAACCGAACTGCCCGCTGTTCTGCAGCCGGTCGCGGAGGCCATGGA
TGCGATCGCTGCGGCCGATCTTAGCCAGACGAGCGGGTTCGGCCCATTCGGACCGCAAGGAATCGGTCAA
TACACTACATGGCGTGATTTCATATGCGCGATTGCTGATCCCCATGTGTATCACTGGCAAACTGTGATGG
ACGACACCGTCAGTGCGTCCGTCGCGCAGGCTCTCGATGAGCTGATGCTTTGGGCCGAGGACTGCCCCGA
AGTCCGGCACCTCGTGCACGCGGATTTCGGCTCCAACAATGTCCTGACGGACAATGGCCGCATAACAGCG
GTCATTGACTGGAGCGAGGCGATGTTCGGGGATTCCCAATACGAGGTCGCCAACATCTTCTTCTGGAGGC
CGTGGTTGGCTTGTATGGAGCAGCAGACGCGCTACTTCGAGCGGAGGCATCCGGAGCTTGCAGGATCGCC
GCGGCTCCGGGCGTATATGCTCCGCATTGGTCTTGACCAACTCTATCAGAGCTTGGTTGACGGCAATTTC
GATGATGCAGCTTGGGCGCAGGGTCGATGCGACGCAATCGTCCGATCCGGAGCCGGGACTGTCGGGCGTA
CACAAATCGCCCGCAGAAGCGCGGCCGTCTGGACCGATGGCTGTGTAGAAGTACTCGCCGATAGTGGAAA
CCGACGCCCCAGCACTCGTCCGAGGGCAAAGGAATAGAGTAGATGCCGACCGAACAAGAGCTGATTTCGA
GAACGCCTCAGCCAGCAACTCGCGCGAGCCTAGCAAGGCAAATGCGAGAGAACGGCCTTACGCTTGGTGG
CACAGTTCTCGTCCACAGTTCGCTAAGCTCGCTCGGCTGGGTCGCGGGAGGGCCGGTCGCAGTGATTCAG
GCCCTTCTGGATTGTGTTGGTCCCCAGGGCACGATTGTCATGCCCACGCACTCGGGTGATCTGACTGATC
CCGCAGATTGGAGATCGCCGCCCGTGCCTGCCGATTGGGTGCAGATCTAGTCGAGGGCTGCAGCGCTGCA
GAGGCCGAGTGCAGAACTGCTCCAAAGGGACCTCAAGGCTTTCCGAGGGACACTAGGCTGACTCCATCGA
GCCAGTGTAGAGATAAGCTTATCGATTAGTCCAATTTGTTAAAGACAGGATATCAGTGGTCCAGGCTCTA
GTTTTGACTCAACAATATCACCAGCTGAAGCCTATAGAGTACGAGCCATAGATAAAATAAAAGATTTTAT
TTAGTCTCCAGAAAAAGGGGGGAATGAAAGACCCCACCTGTAGGTTTGGCAAGCTAGCTTAAGTAACGCC
ATTTTGCAAGGCATGGAAAAATACATAACTGAGAATAGAGAAGTTCAGATCAAGGTCAGGAACAGATGGA
ACAGGGTCGACCCTAGAGAACCATCAGATGTTTCCAGGGTGCCCCAAGGACCTGAAATGACCCTGTGCCT
TATTTGAACTAACCAATCAGTTCGCTTCTCGCTTCTGTTCGCGCGCTTCTGCTCCCCGAGCTCAATAAAA
GAGCCCACAACCCCTCACTCGGGGCGCCAGTCCTCCGATTGACTGAGTCGCCCGGGTACCCGTGTATCCA
ATAAACCCTCTTGCAGTTGCATCCGACTTGTGGTCTCGCTGTTCCTTGGGAGGGTCTCCTCTGAGTGATT
GACTACCCGTCAGCGGGGGTCTTTCATTTGGGGGCTCGTCCGGGATCGGGAGACCCCTGCCCAGGGACCA
CCGACCCACCACCGGGAGGTAAGCTGGCTGCCTCGCGCGTTTCGGTGATGACGGTGAAAACCTCTGACAC
ATGCAGCTCCCGGAGACGGTCACAGCTTGTCTGTAAGCGGATGCCGGGAGCAGACAAGCCCGTCAGGGCG
CGTCAGCGGGTGTTGGCGGGTGTCGGGGCGCAGCCATGACCCAGTCACGTAGCGATAGCGGAGTGTAGAT
CCGGCTGTGGAATGTGTGTCAGTTAGGGTGTGGAAAGTCCCCAGGCTCCCCAGCAGGCAGAAGTATGCAA
AGCATGCATCTCAATTAGTCAGCAACCAGGTGTGGAAAGTCCCCAGGCTCCCCAGCAGGCAGAAGTATGC
AAAGCATGCATCTCAATTAGTCAGCAACCATAGTCCCGCCCCTAACTCCGCCCATCCCGCCCCTAACTCC
GCCCAGTTCCGCCCATTCTCCGCCCCATGGCTGACTAATTTTTTTTATTTATGCAGAGGCCGAGGCCGCC
TCGGCCTCTGAGCTATTCCAGAAGTAGTGAGGAGGCTTTTTTGGAGGCCTAGGCTTTTGCAAAAAGCTTA
CTGGCTTAACTATGCGGCATCAGAGCAGATTGTACTGAGAGTGCACCATATGCGGTGTGAAATACCGCAC
AGATGCGTAAGGAGAAAATACCGCATCAGGCGCTCTTCCGCTTCCTCGCTCACTGACTCGCTGCGCTCGG
TCGTTCGGCTGCGGCGAGCGGTATCAGCTCACTCAAAGGCGGTAATACGGTTATCCACAGAATCAGGGGA
TAACGCAGGAAAGAACATGTGAGCAAAAGGCCAGCAAAAGGCCAGGAACCGTAAAAAGGCCGCGTTGCTG
GCGTTTTTCCATAGGCTCCGCCCCCCTGACGAGCATCACAAAAATCGACGCTCAAGTCAGAGGTGGCGAA
ACCCGACAGGACTATAAAGATACCAGGCGTTTCCCCCTGGAAGCTCCCTCGTGCGCTCTCCTGTTCCGAC
CCTGCCGCTTACCGGATACCTGTCCGCCTTTCTCCCTTCGGGAAGCGTGGCGCTTTCTCATAGCTCACGC
TGTAGGTATCTCAGTTCGGTGTAGGTCGTTCGCTCCAAGCTGGGCTGTGTGCACGAACCCCCCGTTCAGC
CCGACCGCTGCGCCTTATCCGGTAACTATCGTCTTGAGTCCAACCCGGTAAGACACGACTTATCGCCACT
GGCAGCAGCCACTGGTAACAGGATTAGCAGAGCGAGGTATGTAGGCGGTGCTACAGAGTTCTTGAAGTGG
TGGCCTAACTACGGCTACACTAGAAGGACAGTATTTGGTATCTGCGCTCTGCTGAAGCCAGTTACCTTCG
GAAAAAGAGTTGGTAGCTCTTGATCCGGCAAACAAACCACCGCTGGTAGCGGTGGTTTTTTTGTTTGCAA
GCAGCAGATTACGCGCAGAAAAAAAGGATCTCAAGAAGATCCTTTGATCTTTTCTACGGGGTCTGACGCT
CAGTGGAACGAAAACTCACGTTAAGGGATTTTGGTCATGAGATTATCAAAAAGGATCTTCACCTAGATCC
TTTTAAATTAAAAATGAAGTTTTAAATCAATCTAAAGTATATATGAGTAAACTTGGTCTGACAGTTACCA
ATGCTTAATCAGTGAGGCACCTATCTCAGCGATCTGTCTATTTCGTTCATCCATAGTTGCCTGACTCCCC
GTCGTGTAGATAACTACGATACGGGAGGGCTTACCATCTGGCCCCAGTGCTGCAATGATACCGCGAGACC
CACGCTCACCGGCTCCAGATTTATCAGCAATAAACCAGCCAGCCGGAAGGGCCGAGCGCAGAAGTGGTCC
TGCAACTTTATCCGCCTCCATCCAGTCTATTAATTGTTGCCGGGAAGCTAGAGTAAGTAGTTCGCCAGTT
AATAGTTTGCGCAACGTTGTTGCCATTGCTGCAGGCATCGTGGTGTCACGCTCGTCGTTTGGTATGGCTT
CATTCAGCTCCGGTTCCCAACGATCAAGGCGAGTTACATGATCCCCCATGTTGTGCAAAAAAGCGGTTAG
CTCCTTCGGTCCTCCGATCGTTGTCAGAAGTAAGTTGGCCGCAGTGTTATCACTCATGGTTATGGCAGCA
CTGCATAATTCTCTTACTGTCATGCCATCCGTAAGATGCTTTTCTGTGACTGGTGAGTACTCAACCAAGT
CATTCTGAGAATAGTGTATGCGGCGACCGAGTTGCTCTTGCCCGGCGTCAACACGGGATAATACCGCGCC
ACATAGCAGAACTTTAAAAGTGCTCATCATTGGAAAACGTTCTTCGGGGCGAAAACTCTCAAGGATCTTA
CCGCTGTTGAGATCCAGTTCGATGTAACCCACTCGTGCACCCAACTGATCTTCAGCATCTTTTACTTTCA
CCAGCGTTTCTGGGTGAGCAAAAACAGGAAGGCAAAATGCCGCAAAAAAGGGAATAAGGGCGACACGGAA
ATGTTGAATACTCATACTCTTCCTTTTTCAATATTATTGAAGCATTTATCAGGGTTATTGTCTCATGAGC
GGATACATATTTGAATGTATTTAGAAAAATAAACAAATAGGGGTTCCGCGCACATTTCCCCGAAAAGTGC
CACCTGACGTCTAAGAAACCATTATTATCATGACATTAACCTATAAAAATAGGCGTATCACGAGGCCCTT
TCGTCTTCAAGAATTAGCTTGGCCATTGCATACGTTGTATCCATATCATAATATGTACATTTATATTGGC
TCATGTCCAACATTACCGCCATGTTGACATTGATTATTGACTAGTTATTAATAGTAATCAATTACGGGGT
CATTAGTTCATAGCCCATATATGGAGT
