>Addgene plasmid #22273 | pQCXIH CMV/TO SV40 Large T K1 mutant (w417-1) | addgene partial sequence | sequence record 28701 | 22273 with SV40gp6-F (GCTCATCAACCTGACTTTGGA)
CTATGGNCTGATGAATGGGAGCAGTGGTGGAATGCCTTTAATGAGGAAAACCTGTTTTGCTCAAAAGAAA
TGCCATCTAGTGATGATGAGGCTACTGCTGACTCTCAACATTCTACTCCTCCAAAAAAGAAGAGAAAGGT
AGAAGACCCCAAGGACTTTCCTTCAGAATTGCTAAGTTTTTTGAGTCATGCTGTGTTTAGTAATAGAACT
CTTGCTTGCTTTGCTATTTACACCACAAAGGAAAAAGCTGCACTGCTATACAAGAAAATTATGGAAAAAT
ATTCTGTAACCTTTATAAGTAGGCATAACAGTTATAATCATAACATACTGTTTTTTCTTACTCCACACAG
GCATAGAGTGTCTGCTATTAATAACTATGCTCAAAAATTGTGTACCTTTAGCTTTTTAATTTGTAAAGGG
GTTAATAAGGAATATTTGATGTATAGTGCCTTGACTAGAGATCCATTTTCTGTTATTGAGGAAAGTTTGC
CAGGTGGGTTAAAGGAGCATGATTTTAATCCAGAAGAAGCAGAGGAAACTAAACAAGTGTCCTGGAAGCT
TGTAACAGAGTATGCAATGGAAACAAAATGTGATGATGTGTTGTTATTGCTTGGGATGTACTTGGAATTT
CAGTACAGTTTTGAAATGTGTTTAAAATGTATTAAAAAAGAACAGCCCAGCCACTATAAGTACCATGAAA
AGCATTATGCAAATGCTGCTATATTTGCTGACAGCAAAAACCAAAAAANNTATGCCAAC
