>Addgene plasmid #22273 | pQCXIH CMV/TO SV40 Large T K1 mutant (w417-1) | addgene partial sequence | sequence record 28702 | 22273 with pBABE-5
GATGAGATCTGGGGGATCGATAAGCTTGGGAGTTCCGCTTACATAACTTACGGTAAATGGCCCGCCTGGC
TGACCGCCCAACGACCCCCGCCCATTGACGTCAATAATGACGTATGTTCCCATAGTAACGCCAATAGGGA
CTTTCCATTGACGTCAATGGGTGGAGTATTTACGGTAAACTGCCCACTTGGCAGTACATCAAGTGTATCA
TATGCCAAGTACGCCCCCTATTGACGTCAATGACGGTAAATGGCCCGCCTGGCATTATGCCCAGTACATG
ACCTTATGGGACTTTCCTACTTGGCAGTACATCTACGTATTAGTCATCGCTATTACCATGGTGATGCGGT
TTTGGCAGTACATCAATGGGCGTGGATAGCGGTTTGACTCACGGGGATTTCCAAGTCTCCACCCCATTGA
CGTCAATGGGAGTTTGTTTTGGCACCAAAATCAACGGGACTTTCCAAAATGTCGTAACAACTCCGCCCCA
TTGACGCAAATGGGCGGTAGGCGTGTACGGTGGGAGGTCTATATAAGCAGAGCTCTCCCTATCAGTGATA
GAGATCTCCCTATCAGTGATAGAGATCGTCGACTAGTCCAGTGTGGTGGAATTCTGCAGATATCAACAAG
TTTGTACAAAAAAGCAGGCTTTAAAGGAACCAATTCAGTCGACTGGATCCACCGGTATGGATAAAGTTTT
AAACAGAGAGGAATCTTTGCAGCTAATGGACCTTCTAGGTCTTGAAAGGAGTGCCTGGGGGAATATTCCT
CTGATGAGAAAGGCATATTTAAAAAAATGCA
